>Addgene plasmid #223138 | pBK1289-AAV-dCjCas9 | addgene full sequence | sequence record 442872 | Addgene NGS Result
CCTGCAGGCAGCTGCGCGCTCGCTCGCTCACTGAGGCCGCCCGGGCGTCGGGCGACCTTTGGTCGCCCGG
CCTCAGTGAGCGAGCGAGCGCGCAGAGAGGGAGTGGCCAACTCCATCACTAGGGGTTCCTGCGGCCTCTA
GCTAGGTCTTGAAAGGAGTGGGAATTGGCTCCGGTGCCCGTCAGTGGGCAGAGCGCACATCGCCCACAGT
CCCCGAGAAGTTGGGGGGAGGGGTCGGCAATTGATCCGGTGCCTAGAGAAGGTGGCGCGGGGTAAACTGG
GAAAGTGATGTCGTGTACTGGCTCCGCCTTTTTCCCGAGGGTGGGGGAGAACCGTATATAAGTGCAGTAG
TCGCCGTGAACGTTCTTTTTCGCAACGGGTTTGCCGCCAGAACACAGGACCGGTGCCACCATGGACTACA
AAGACCATGACGGTGATTATAAAGATCATGACATCGATTACAAGGATGACGATGACAAGGGTGGATCGCC
AAAGAAAAAGAGGAAAGTCGGCAGTGGACCTAAAAAGAAACGAAAGGTTGAAGCGGGATCCGCCCGCATC
CTCGCTTTCGCCATCGGAATCTCTAGTATCGGATGGGCCTTCTCTGAAAACGACGAACTGAAAGACTGCG
GCGTGAGAATCTTCACAAAGGTTGAAAACCCTAAAACAGGCGAGTCTTTAGCTCTGCCACGTAGGTTGGC
CCGCTCCGCCCGAAAAAGGCTGGCTCGGCGGAAGGCTCGCCTCAACCACTTGAAGCATTTGATAGCTAAT
GAGTTCAAACTGAACTACGAAGATTACCAGTCCTTCGACGAGTCATTGGCAAAAGCCTACAAAGGCAGCC
TTATCAGTCCTTATGAGTTGAGATTTCGCGCACTCAACGAACTGCTTTCTAAGCAAGACTTTGCTAGGGT
CATTCTGCACATCGCAAAACGGCGAGGTTATGACGATATCAAGAACTCCGACGATAAAGAAAAGGGAGCC
ATTCTCAAGGCGATCAAACAGAATGAGGAAAAATTGGCAAACTACCAGAGTGTGGGCGAGTATCTGTATA
AAGAGTATTTCCAGAAGTTTAAGGAAAACAGCAAGGAGTTTACAAACGTCAGAAATAAAAAGGAGTCTTA
CGAGAGATGCATCGCGCAGTCATTCCTCAAAGATGAGCTGAAGCTGATATTTAAGAAGCAACGCGAATTT
GGTTTCTCATTCTCTAAGAAGTTCGAAGAGGAGGTTCTTTCCGTGGCGTTTTACAAGAGGGCGCTCAAAG
ACTTCTCCCACCTGGTTGGTAACTGTAGTTTCTTCACGGATGAGAAGCGAGCTCCCAAAAATTCTCCCCT
GGCTTTCATGTTTGTTGCCCTGACTCGGATCATTAACCTGCTGAACAACCTGAAAAATACTGAAGGGATC
TTGTATACGAAGGACGACCTAAATGCACTCCTGAATGAAGTGCTCAAAAACGGAACTCTAACCTATAAAC
AGACCAAGAAATTACTGGGGCTCTCTGACGACTACGAGTTCAAGGGCGAGAAGGGTACTTATTTTATCGA
ATTCAAAAAGTATAAGGAGTTCATTAAAGCATTGGGGGAACACAACCTCAGCCAGGACGATCTCAATGAA
ATTGCCAAGGACATCACGCTGATTAAAGACGAGATAAAACTGAAAAAGGCACTGGCCAAGTATGACCTCA
ACCAGAACCAGATCGACTCTCTGTCCAAGCTGGAGTTCAAAGACCACCTAAACATATCCTTCAAAGCCCT
GAAACTGGTCACCCCTCTAATGCTCGAAGGAAAAAAATACGACGAGGCGTGTAATGAACTGAATCTTAAG
GTGGCCATCAATGAGGATAAGAAGGACTTTCTTCCAGCCTTTAACGAGACATATTACAAAGACGAGGTCA
CAAACCCGGTTGTGCTGAGGGCCATAAAAGAGTATCGGAAGGTTCTGAATGCCCTCCTGAAGAAGTACGG
CAAAGTGCACAAAATAAATATCGAATTGGCTAGGGAGGTGGGGAAGAACCATTCTCAGCGAGCAAAGATC
GAGAAAGAGCAGAATGAGAACTACAAAGCCAAGAAAGACGCCGAACTGGAGTGCGAAAAGCTGGGGCTTA
AAATAAACAGTAAAAACATCCTGAAATTAAGATTGTTCAAAGAGCAAAAGGAGTTTTGCGCCTACTCAGG
GGAAAAAATCAAAATATCAGACCTGCAGGACGAGAAAATGCTGGAGATCGACGCCATCTATCCGTATAGC
AGGTCATTTGACGATTCCTACATGAACAAAGTGCTTGTGTTTACCAAACAGAACCAAGAAAAGCTGAACC
AAACCCCCTTTGAGGCTTTCGGAAACGACTCAGCCAAGTGGCAGAAAATCGAAGTCCTAGCCAAGAATCT
GCCTACAAAAAAACAAAAGAGGATTCTTGATAAGAACTATAAGGACAAGGAACAGAAAAACTTTAAAGAC
AGGAACCTGAATGACACGAGGTACATTGCGCGACTGGTTCTAAACTATACCAAAGACTACCTGGATTTCC
TCCCTCTGAGCGACGACGAGAATACTAAACTGAATGATACCCAGAAAGGCTCAAAGGTCCACGTTGAGGC
TAAGTCCGGGATGCTGACTAGCGCCCTCCGCCACACGTGGGGCTTCAGCGCCAAAGATCGGAATAATCAT
CTTCATCACGCTATTGATGCAGTAATCATAGCCTACGCTAACAACAGCATCGTGAAAGCCTTCTCCGATT
TCAAGAAAGAACAGGAGTCTAATAGCGCCGAGTTGTACGCCAAGAAAATTTCCGAATTGGACTATAAAAA
TAAGAGAAAATTCTTCGAACCCTTCTCCGGGTTTCGCCAAAAGGTCTTAGATAAGATCGACGAGATTTTC
GTTTCCAAGCCCGAAAGAAAAAAGCCTTCAGGGGCACTGCACGAAGAGACATTCCGCAAGGAAGAGGAAT
TTTACCAATCTTACGGTGGTAAAGAGGGAGTTCTGAAGGCTCTGGAGCTTGGGAAGATCCGCAAGGTAAA
CGGGAAAATCGTGAAAAACGGGGACATGTTCAGGGTGGATATCTTCAAGCACAAAAAGACCAACAAGTTC
TACGCAGTACCCATCTACACTATGGATTTCGCTTTAAAGGTTCTCCCAAATAAGGCGGTGGCTCGATCGA
AGAAAGGAGAGATCAAGGACTGGATCTTAATGGATGAAAATTACGAGTTTTGCTTCTCGCTCTACAAAGA
TAGCCTGATTCTGATCCAGACAAAAGACATGCAGGAACCAGAATTTGTTTATTATAACGCCTTCACGAGC
AGTACAGTGTCCCTGATTGTGAGCAAGCATGATAACAAGTTCGAGACTCTGTCTAAGAATCAGAAAATCC
TTTTCAAGAACGCCAACGAGAAGGAGGTCATCGCAAAGTCAATTGGCATCCAAAACCTGAAGGTGTTCGA
GAAATACATAGTGTCCGCACTCGGTGAAGTAACTAAAGCCGAATTTCGACAGCGCGAGGATTTTAAGAAA
AGCCCCAAGAAGAAGAGAAAGGTGGAGGCCAGCTTAGCATCGGGAGGTGGTTCGGGTGGAGGAAGTGGCG
GGTCAGGGTCGGGTGGCACTAGTATAGCTAGCGGAGGTGGTTCGCCAAAGAAGAAACGGAAGGTGTGAGC
ATGCAATAAAACATCTTTGTTTTCATTAGATCTGTGTGTTGGTTTTTTGTGTGCGGCCGGTACCGAGGGC
CTATTTCCCATGATTCCTTCATATTTGCATATACGATACAAGGCTGTTAGAGAGATAATTGGAATTAATT
TGACTGTAAACACAAAGATATTAGTACAAAATACGTGACGTAGAAAGTAATAATTTCTTGGGTAGTTTGC
AGTTTTAAAATTATGTTTTAAAATGGACTATCATATGCTTACCGTAACTTGAAAGTATTTCGATTTCTTG
GCTTTATATATCTTGTGGAAAGGACGAAACACCGGAGACCACGGCAGGTCTCAGTTTTAGTCCCTGAAAA
GGGACTAAAATAAAGAGTTTGCGGGACTCTGCGGGGTTACAATCCCCTAAAACCGCTTTTTTGCGGCCGC
AGGAACCCCTAGTGATGGAGTTGGCCACTCCCTCTCTGCGCGCTCGCTCGCTCACTGAGGCCGGGCGACC
AAAGGTCGCCCGACGCCCGGGCTTTGCCCGGGCGGCCTCAGTGAGCGAGCGAGCGCGCAGCTGCCTGCAG
GGGCGCCTGATGCGGTATTTTCTCCTTACGCATCTGTGCGGTATTTCACACCGCATA
[95 nt withheld, positions 4258-4352]
T
[46 nt withheld, positions 4354-4399]
C
[141 nt withheld, positions 4401-4541]
CCTTTGACGTTGGAGTCCACGTTCTTT
[37 nt withheld, positions 4569-4605]
ACTCTATCTCGGGCTATTCTTTTGATTTATAAGGGATTTTGCCGATTTCGGTCTATTGGTTAAAAAATGA
GCTGATTTAACAAAAATTTAACGCGAATTTTAACAAAATATTAACGTTTACAATTTTATGGTGCACTCTC
AGTACAATCTGCTCTGATGCCGCATAGTTAAGCCAGCCCCGACACCCGCCAACACCCGCTGACGCGCCCT
GACGGGCTTGTCTGCTCCCGGCATCCGCTTACAGACAAGCTGTGACCGTCTCCGGGAGCTGCATGTGTCA
GAGGTTTTCACCGTCATCACCGAAACGCGCGAGACGAAAGGGCCTCGTGATACGCCTATTTTTATAGGTT
AATGTCATGATAATAATGGTTTCTTAGACGTCAGGTGGCACTTTTCGGGGAAATGTGCGCGGAACCCCTA
TTTGTTTATTTTTCTAAATACATTCAAATATGTATCCGCTCATGAGACAATAACCCTGATAAATGCTTCA
ATAATATTGAAAAAGGAAGAGTATGAGTATTCAACATTTCCGTGTCGCCCTTATTCCCTTTTTTGCGGCA
TTTTGCCTTCCTGTTTTTGCTCACCCAGAAACGCTGGTGAAAGTAAAAGATGCTGAAGATCAGTTGGGTG
CACGAGTGGGTTACATCGAACTGGATCTCAACAGCGGTAAGATCCTTGAGAGTTTTCGCCCCGAAGAACG
TTTTCCAATGATGAGCACTTTTAAAGTTCTGCTATGTGGCGCGGTATTATCCCGTATTGACGCCGGGCAA
GAGCAACTCGGTCGCCGCATACACTATTCTCAGAATGACTTGGTTGAGTACTCACCAGTCACAGAAAAGC
ATCTTACGGATGGCATGACAGTAAGAGAATTATGCAGTGCTGCCATAACCATGAGTGATAACACTGCGGC
CAACTTACTTCTGACAACGATCGGAGGACCGAAGGAGCTAACCGCTTTTTTGCACAACATGGGGGATCAT
GTAACTCGCCTTGATCGTTGGGAACCGGAGCTGAATGAAGCCATACCAAACGACGAGCGTGACACCACGA
TGCCTGTAGCAATGGCAACAACGTTGCGCAAACTATTAACTGGCGAACTACTTACTCTAGCTTCCCGGCA
ACAATTAATAGACTGGATGGAGGCGGATAAAGTTGCAGGACCACTTCTGCGCTCGGCCCTTCCGGCTGGC
TGGTTTATTGCTGATAAATCTGGAGCCGGTGAGCGTGGAAGCCGCGGTATCATTGCAGCACTGGGGCCAG
ATGGTAAGCCCTCCCGTATCGTAGTTATCTACACGACGGGGAGTCAGGCAACTATGGATGAACGAAATAG
ACAGATCGCTGAGATAGGTGCCTCACTGATTAAGCATTGGTAACTGTCAGACCAAGTTTACTCATATATA
CTTTAGATTGATTTAAAACTTCATTTTTAATTTAAAAGGATCTAGGTGAAGATCCTTTTTGATAATCTCA
TGACCAAAATCCCTTAACGTGAGTTTTCGTTCCACTGAGCGTCAGACCCCGTAGAAAAGATCAAAGGATC
TTCTTGAGATCCTTTTTTTCTGCGCGTAATCTGCTGCTTGCAAACAAAAAAACCACCGCTACCAGCGGTG
GTTTGTTTGCCGGATCAAGAGCTACCAACTCTTTTTCCGAAGGTAACTGGCTTCAGCAGAGCGCAGATAC
CAAATACTGTTCTTCTAGTGTAGCCGTAGTTAGGCCACCACTTCAAGAACTCTGTAGCACCGCCTACATA
CCTCGCTCTGCTAATCCTGTTACCAGTGGCTGCTGCCAGTGGCGATAAGTCGTGTCTTACCGGGTTGGAC
TCAAGACGATAGTTACCGGATAAGGCGCAGCGGTCGGGCTGAACGGGGGGTTCGTGCACACAGCCCAGCT
TGGAGCGAACGACCTACACCGAACTGAGATACCTACAGCGTGAGCTATGAGAAAGCGCCACGCTTCCCGA
AGGGAGAAAGGCGGACAGGTATCCGGTAAGCGGCAGGGTCGGAACAGGAGAGCGCACGAGGGAGCTTCCA
GGGGGAAACGCCTGGTATCTTTATAGTCCTGTCGGGTTTCGCCACCTCTGACTTGAGCGTCGATTTTTGT
GATGCTCGTCAGGGGGGCGGAGCCTATGGAAAAACGCCAGCAACGCGGCCTTTTTACGGTTCCTGGCCTT
TTGCTGGCCTTTTGCTCACATGT
Features (pLannotate 1.2.2; 17 found; start..end, strand, type, name):
     12..39      +  repeat_region  AAV2 ITR (fragment): inverted terminal repeat of adeno-associated virus serotype 2 inverted
     68..95      +  repeat_region  AAV2 ITR (fragment): inverted terminal repeat of adeno-associated virus serotype 2 inverted
    142..160     +  CDS            small t antigen (fragment): SV40 (simian virus 40) small t antigen
    186..397     +  promoter       EF-1α core promoter: core promoter for human elongation factor EF-1α
    414..479     +  CDS            3xFLAG: three tandem FLAG® epitope tags, followed by an enterokinase cleavage site
    552..3500    +  CDS            cas9: CAS9_CAMJE - Experimental evidence at protein level: Swiss-Prot protein existence level 1. CRISPR (clustered regularly interspaced short palindromic repeat) is an adaptive immune system that provides protection against mobile genetic elements (viruses, transposable elements and conjugative plasmids). CRISPR clusters contain spacers, sequences complementary to antecedent mobile elements, and target invading nucleic acids. CRISPR clusters are transcribed and processed into CRISPR RNA (crRNA). In type II CRISPR systems correct processing of pre-crRNA requires a trans- encoded small RNA (tracrRNA)
   3645..3693    +  polyA_signal   poly(A) signal: synthetic polyadenylation signal
   3705..3945    +  promoter       U6 promoter: RNA polymerase III promoter for human U6 snRNA
   3974..4046    +  misc_RNA       Cj gRNA scaffold: guide RNA scaffold for the Campylobacter jejuni CRISPR/Cas9 system (Kim et al., 2016)
   4061..4201    +  repeat_region  AAV2 ITR: inverted terminal repeat of adeno-associated virus serotype 2 inverted
   4206..4257    -  misc_feature   bom (fragment): basis of mobility region from pBR322
   4276..4731    +  rep_origin     f1 ori (sequence partly withheld): f1 bacteriophage origin of replication; arrow indicates direction of (+) strand synthesis
   4732..4781    -  misc_feature   bom (fragment): basis of mobility region from pBR322
   4883..4918    -  CDS            rop (fragment): Rop protein, which maintains plasmids at low copy number; rop
   5013..5117    +  promoter       AmpR promoter: bla
   5118..5978    +  CDS            AmpR: β-lactamase; bla; confers resistance to ampicillin, carbenicillin, and related antibiotics
   6149..6737    +  rep_origin     ori: high-copy-number ColE1/pMB1/pBR322/pUC origin of replication
