[The description below was written by a language model from this plasmid's Addgene catalogue record and pLannotate feature annotations shown in this document.]
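Description:
pBK1289-AAV-dCjCas9 is a 6.8 kb AAV transfer plasmid that serves as an empty backbone for an all-in-one CRISPR system based on nuclease-dead Cas9 from Campylobacter jejuni (dCjCas9). It is classed as a mammalian expression, AAV and CRISPR vector; the parental backbone is not recorded. In bacteria it is maintained through a high-copy ColE1/pUC-type origin and selected with ampicillin via the bla gene. An f1 phage origin is also present. The short bom and rop matches appear to be remnants of pBR322-derived sequence.

The payload lies between AAV2 inverted terminal repeats, which are the cis elements needed to replicate and package the intervening DNA into AAV particles. One ITR is annotated in full, while the other is detected only as short fragments; this may reflect how hard these repeats are to sequence or annotate, or a partial deletion. Within the cassette, the compact EF-1α core promoter drives an N-terminally 3xFLAG-tagged C. jejuni Cas9 coding sequence, terminated by a small synthetic polyadenylation signal. The inactivating mutations are stated by the depositor rather than shown in the feature table. A brief SV40 small t antigen match upstream of the promoter is probably incidental. Downstream, a human U6 RNA polymerase III promoter sits just ahead of the Cj gRNA scaffold, leaving a short gap where a targeting spacer would presumably be cloned.

The small size of CjCas9, together with the minimal promoter and poly(A) elements, leaves room within the AAV packaging limit. According to the associated publication, the backbone belongs to an AAV-delivered epigenome-editing platform aimed at neurodegenerative disorders. No effector domain is annotated in this record, so users would add effector fusions and guide sequences as needed.
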