Addgene plasmid #223138: pBK1289-AAV-dCjCas9
Purpose: (Empty Backbone) AAV backbone for dCjCas9 (endonuclease dead Cas9 from Campylobacter jejuni) with Cj-gRNA scaffold
Depositing lab: Boris Kantor. Depositing organization: Duke University. Publication: All-in-one AAV-delivered epigenome-editing platform: proof-of-concept and therapeutic implications for neurodegenerative disorders. Kantor B, Odonovan B, Rittiner J, Hodgson D, Lindner N, Guerrero S, Dong W, Zhang A, Chiba-Falek O. bioRxiv [Preprint]. 2024 May 19:2023.04.14.536951. doi: 10.1101/2023.04.14.536951. PubMed 38798630.
Backbone
  Vector backbone: Unknown
  Vector type: Mammalian Expression, AAV, CRISPR
  Tag / fusion protein: 3xFLAG (N terminal on backbone)
Growth in bacteria
  Bacterial resistance: Ampicillin, 100 μg/mL
  Growth temperature: 37°C
  Growth strain: NEB Stable
  Copy number: High Copy
Gene/Insert
  Gene/Insert name: None
  Tag / fusion protein: 3xFLAG (N terminal on backbone)
Terms and licenses: Academic/Nonprofit Terms; Industry Terms: Not Available to Industry
Depositor comments: Endonuclease dead Cas9 from Campylobacter jejuni (dCjCas9). Please visit https://doi.org/10.1101/2023.04.14.536951 for bioRxiv preprint.
How to cite: pBK1289-AAV-dCjCas9 was a gift from Boris Kantor (Addgene plasmid # 223138 ; http://n2t.net/addgene:223138 ; RRID:Addgene_223138)
